>Addgene plasmid #122959 | pLenti-CAG-NOTCH2NL-delta C terminus (N2NL-delta C)-ires-mCherry | depositor full sequence | sequence record 234805 | pLenti-CAG-NOTCH2NL-delta C terminus (N2NL-delta C)-ires-mCherry sequence 12137 bps
GTCGACGGATCGGGAGATCTCCCGATCCCCTATGGTGCACTCTCAGTACAATCTGCTCTGATGCCGCATA
GTTAAGCCAGTATCTGCTCCCTGCTTGTGTGTTGGAGGTCGCTGAGTAGTGCGCGAGCAAAATTTAAGCT
ACAACAAGGCAAGGCTTGACCGACAATTGCATGAAGAATCTGCTTAGGGTTAGGCGTTTTGCGCTGCTTC
GCGATGTACGGGCCAGATATACGCGTTGACATTGATTATTGACTAGTTATTAATAGTAATCAATTACGGG
GTCATTAGTTCATAGCCCATATATGGAGTTCCGCGTTACATAACTTACGGTAAATGGCCCGCCTGGCTGA
CCGCCCAACGACCCCCGCCCATTGACGTCAATAATGACGTATGTTCCCATAGTAACGCCAATAGGGACTT
TCCATTGACGTCAATGGGTGGAGTATTTACGGTAAACTGCCCACTTGGCAGTACATCAAGTGTATCATAT
GCCAAGTACGCCCCCTATTGACGTCAATGACGGTAAATGGCCCGCCTGGCATTATGCCCAGTACATGACC
TTATGGGACTTTCCTACTTGGCAGTACATCTACGTATTAGTCATCGCTATTACCATGGTGATGCGGTTTT
GGCAGTACATCAATGGGCGTGGATAGCGGTTTGACTCACGGGGATTTCCAAGTCTCCACCCCATTGACGT
CAATGGGAGTTTGTTTTGGCACCAAAATCAACGGGACTTTCCAAAATGTCGTAACAACTCCGCCCCATTG
ACGCAAATGGGCGGTAGGCGTGTACGGTGGGAGGTCTATATAAGCAGCGCGTTTTGCCTGTACTGGGTCT
CTCTGGTTAGACCAGATCTGAGCCTGGGAGCTCTCTGGCTAACTAGGGAACCCACTGCTTAAGCCTCAAT
AAAGCTTGCCTTGAGTGCTTCAAGTAGTGTGTGCCCGTCTGTTGTGTGACTCTGGTAACTAGAGATCCCT
CAGACCCTTTTAGTCAGTGTGGAAAATCTCTAGCAGTGGCGCCCGAACAGGGACTTGAAAGCGAAAGGGA
AACCAGAGGAGCTCTCTCGACGCAGGACTCGGCTTGCTGAAGCGCGCACGGCAAGAGGCGAGGGGCGGCG
ACTGGTGAGTACGCCAAAAATTTTGACTAGCGGAGGCTAGAAGGAGAGAGATGGGTGCGAGAGCGTCAGT
ATTAAGCGGGGGAGAATTAGATCGCGATGGGAAAAAATTCGGTTAAGGCCAGGGGGAAAGAAAAAATATA
AATTAAAACATATAGTATGGGCAAGCAGGGAGCTAGAACGATTCGCAGTTAATCCTGGCCTGTTAGAAAC
ATCAGAAGGCTGTAGACAAATACTGGGACAGCTACAACCATCCCTTCAGACAGGATCAGAAGAACTTAGA
TCATTATATAATACAGTAGCAACCCTCTATTGTGTGCATCAAAGGATAGAGATAAAAGACACCAAGGAAG
CTTTAGACAAGATAGAGGAAGAGCAAAACAAAAGTAAGACCACCGCACAGCAAGCGGCCGCTGATCTTCA
GACCTGGAGGAGGAGATATGAGGGACAATTGGAGAAGTGAATTATATAAATATAAAGTAGTAAAAATTGA
ACCATTAGGAGTAGCACCCACCAAGGCAAAGAGAAGAGTGGTGCAGAGAGAAAAAAGAGCAGTGGGAATA
GGAGCTTTGTTCCTTGGGTTCTTGGGAGCAGCAGGAAGCACTATGGGCGCAGCGTCAATGACGCTGACGG
TACAGGCCAGACAATTATTGTCTGGTATAGTGCAGCAGCAGAACAATTTGCTGAGGGCTATTGAGGCGCA
ACAGCATCTGTTGCAACTCACAGTCTGGGGCATCAAGCAGCTCCAGGCAAGAATCCTGGCTGTGGAAAGA
TACCTAAAGGATCAACAGCTCCTGGGGATTTGGGGTTGCTCTGGAAAACTCATTTGCACCACTGCTGTGC
CTTGGAATGCTAGTTGGAGTAATAAATCTCTGGAACAGATTTGGAATCACACGACCTGGATGGAGTGGGA
CAGAGAAATTAACAATTACACAAGCTTAATACACTCCTTAATTGAAGAATCGCAAAACCAGCAAGAAAAG
AATGAACAAGAATTATTGGAATTAGATAAATGGGCAAGTTTGTGGAATTGGTTTAACATAACAAATTGGC
TGTGGTATATAAAATTATTCATAATGATAGTAGGAGGCTTGGTAGGTTTAAGAATAGTTTTTGCTGTACT
TTCTATAGTGAATAGAGTTAGGCAGGGATATTCACCATTATCGTTTCAGACCCACCTCCCAACCCCGAGG
GGACCCGACAGGCCCGAAGGAATAGAAGAAGAAGGTGGAGAGAGAGACAGAGACAGATCCATTCGATTAG
TGAACGGATCGGCACTGCGTGCGCCAATTCTGCAGACAAATGGCAGTATTCATCCACAATTTTAAAAGAA
AAGGGGGGATTGGGGGGTACAGTGCAGGGGAAAGAATAGTAGACATAATAGCAACAGACATACAAACTAA
AGAATTACAAAAACAAATTACAAAAATTCAAAATTTTCGGGTTTATTACAGGGACAGCAGAGATCCAGTT
TGGTTAATCCGCGTTACATAACTTACGGTAAATGGCCCGCCTGGCTGACCGCCCAACGACCCCCGCCCAT
TGACGTCAATAATGACGTATGTTCCCATAGTAACGCCAATAGGGACTTTCCATTGACGTCAATGGGTGGA
GTATTTACGGTAAACTGCCCACTTGGCAGTACATCAAGTGTATCATATGCCAAGTACGCCCCCTATTGAC
GTCAATGACGGTAAATGGCCCGCCTGGCATTATGCCCAGTACATGACCTTATGGGACTTTCCTACTTGGC
AGTACATCTACGTATTAGTCATCGCTATTACCATGGTCGAGGTGAGCCCCACGTTCTGCTTCACTCTCCC
CATCTCCCCCCCCTCCCCACCCCCAATTTTGTATTTATTTATTTTTTAATTATTTTGTGCAGCGATGGGG
GCGGGGGGGGGGGGGGGGCGCGCGCCAGGCGGGGCGGGGCGGGGCGAGGGGCGGGGCGGGGCGAGGCGGA
GAGGTGCGGCGGCAGCCAATCAGAGCGGCGCGCTCCGAAAGTTTCCTTTTATGGCGAGGCGGCGGCGGCG
GCGGCCCTATAAAAAGCGAAGCGCGCGGCGGGCGGGAGTCGCTGCGTTGCCTTCGCCCCGTGCCCCGCTC
CGCGCCGCCTCGCGCCGCCCGCCCCGGCTCTGACTGACCGCGTTACTCCCACAGGTGAGCGGGCGGGACG
GCCCTTCTCCTCCGGGCTGTAATTAGCGCTTGGTTTAATGACGGCTCGTTTCTTTTCTGTGGCTGCGTGA
AAGCCTTAAAGGGCTCCGGGAGGGCCCTTTGTGCGGGGGGGAGCGGCTCGGGGGGTGCGTGCGTGTGTGT
GTGCGTGGGGAGCGCCGCGTGCGGCCCGCGCTGCCCGGCGGCTGTGAGCGCTGCGGGCGCGGCGCGGGGC
TTTGTGCGCTCCGCGTGTGCGCGAGGGGAGCGCGGCCGGGGGCGGTGCCCCGCGGTGCGGGGGGGCTGCG
AGGGGAACAAAGGCTGCGTGCGGGGTGTGTGCGTGGGGGGGTGAGCAGGGGGTGTGGGCGCGGCGGTCGG
GCTGTAACCCCCCCCTGCACCCCCCTCCCCGAGTTGCTGAGCACGGCCCGGCTTCGGGTGCGGGGCTCCG
TACGGGGCGTGGCGCGGGGCTCGCCGTGCCGGGCGGGGGGTGGCGGCAGGTGGGGGTGCCGGGCGGGGCG
GGGCCGCCTCGGGCCGGGGAGGGCTCGGGGGAGGGGCGCGGCGGCCCCCGGAGCGCCGGCGGCTGTCGAG
GCGCGGCGAGCCGCAGCCATTGCCTTTTATGGTAATCGTGCGAGAGGGCGCAGGGACTTCCTTTGTCCCA
AATCTGTGCGGAGCCGAAATCTGGGAGGCGCCGCCGCACCCCCTCTAGCGGGCGCGGGGCGAAGCGGTGC
GGCGCCGGCAGGAAGGAAATGGGCGGGGAGGGCCTTCGTGCGTCGCCGCGCCGCCGTCCCCTTCTCCCTC
TCCAGCCTCGGGGCTGTCCGCGGGGGGACGGCTGCCTTCGGGGGGGACGGGGCAGGGCGGGGTTCGGCTT
CTGGCGTGTGACCGGCGGCTCTAGAGCCTCTGCTAACCATGTTCATGCCTTCTTCTTTTTCCTACAGCTC
CTGGGCAACGTGCTGGTTATTGTGCTGTCTCATCATTTTGGCAAAGAATTGCTCGAGCGTAATACGACTC
ACTATAGGGAGACCCAAGCTTGATTTAGGTGACACTATAGAATACAAGCTACTTGTTCTTTTTGCAGGAT
CGGTTACCACCATGCCCGCCCTGCGCCCCGCTCTGCTGTGGGCGCTGCTGGCGCTCTGGCTGTGCTGCGC
GACCCCCGCGCATGCATTGCAGTGTCGAGATGGCTATGAACCCTGTGTAAATGAAGGAATGTGTGTTACC
TACCACAATGGCACAGGATACTGCAAATGTCCAGAAGGCTTCTTGGGGGAATATTGTCAACATCGAGACC
CCTGTGAGAAGAACCGCTGCCAGAATGGTGGGACTTGTGTGGCCCAGGCCATGCTGGGGAAAGCCACGTG
CCGATGTGCCTCAGGGTTTACAGGAGAGGACTGCCAGTACTCGACATCTCATCCATGCTTTGTGTCTCGA
CCTTGCCTGAATGGCGGCACATGCCATATGCTCAGCCGGGATACCTATGAGTGCACCTGTCAAGTCGGGT
TTACAGGTAAGGAGTGCCAATGGACCGATGCCTGCCTGTCTCATCCCTGTGCAAATGGAAGTACCTGTAC
CACTGTGGCCAACCAGTTCTCCTGCAAATGCCTCACAGGCTTCACAGGGCAGAAGTGTGAGACTGATGTC
AATGAGTGTGACATTCCAGGACACTGCCAGCATGGTGGCATCTGCCTCAACCTGCCTGGTTCCTACCAGT
GCCAGTGCCTTCAGGGCTTCACAGGCCAGTACTGTGACAGCCTGTATGTGCCCTGTGCACCCTCGCCTTG
TGTCAATGGAGGCACCTGTCGGCAGACTGGTGACTTCACTTTTGAGTGCAACTGCCTTCCAGAACTAGCG
GGATCCCATCGATTTAAAGCTATGGAGCAAAAGCTCATTTCTGAAGAGGACTTGAATGAAATGGAGCAAA
AGCTCATTTCTGAAGAGGACTTGAATGAAATGGAGCAAAAGCTCATTTCTGAAGAGGACTTGAATGAAAT
GGAGCAAAAGCTCATTTCTGAAGAGGACTTGAATGAAATGGAGCAAAAGCTCATTTCTGAAGAGGACTTG
AATGAAATGGAGAGCTTGGGCGACCTCACCATGGAGCAAAAGCTCATTTCTGAAGAGGACTTGAATTTAG
AGATCTAGAATTCGATGTGTGTTACCTACGCTAGCGTTAACGATCCGCCCCTCTCCCTCCCCCCCCCCTA
ACGTTACTGGCCGAAGCCGCTTGGAATAAGGCCGGTGTGCGTTTGTCTATATGTTATTTTCCACCATATT
GCCGTCTTTTGGCAATGTGAGGGCCCGGAAACCTGGCCCTGTCTTCTTGACGAGCATTCCTAGGGGTCTT
TCCCCTCTCGCCAAAGGAATGCAAGGTCTGTTGAATGTCGTGAAGGAAGCAGTTCCTCTGGAAGCTTCTT
GAAGACAAACAACGTCTGTAGCGACCCTTTGCAGGCAGCGGAACCCCCCACCTGGCGACAGGTGCCTCTG
CGGCCAAAAGCCACGTGTATAAGATACACCTGCAAAGGCGGCACAACCCCAGTGCCACGTTGTGAGTTGG
ATAGTTGTGGAAAGAGTCAAATGGCTCTCCTCAAGCGTATTCAACAAGGGGCTGAAGGATGCCCAGAAGG
TACCCCATTGTATGGGATCTGATCTGGGGCCTCGGTACACATGCTTTACATGTGTTTAGTCGAGGTTAAA
AAAACGTCTAGGCCCCCCGAACCACGGGGACGTGGTTTTCCTTTGAAAAACACGATGATAATATGGCCAC
AACCGGCTGGAGACGTGGAGGAGAACCCTGGACCTATGGTGAGCAAGGGCGAGGAGGATAACATGGCCAT
CATCAAGGAGTTCATGCGCTTCAAGGTGCACATGGAGGGCTCCGTGAACGGCCACGAGTTCGAGATCGAG
GGCGAGGGCGAGGGCCGCCCCTACGAGGGCACCCAGACCGCCAAGCTGAAGGTGACCAAGGGTGGCCCCC
TGCCCTTCGCCTGGGACATCCTGTCCCCTCAGTTCATGTACGGCTCCAAGGCCTACGTGAAGCACCCCGC
CGACATCCCCGACTACTTGAAGCTGTCCTTCCCCGAGGGCTTCAAGTGGGAGCGCGTGATGAACTTCGAG
GACGGCGGCGTGGTGACCGTGACCCAGGACTCCTCCCTGCAGGACGGCGAGTTCATCTACAAGGTGAAGC
TGCGCGGCACCAACTTCCCCTCCGACGGCCCCGTAATGCAGAAGAAGACCATGGGCTGGGAGGCCTCCTC
CGAGCGGATGTACCCCGAGGACGGCGCCCTGAAGGGCGAGATCAAGCAGAGGCTGAAGCTGAAGGACGGC
GGCCACTACGACGCTGAGGTCAAGACCACCTACAAGGCCAAGAAGCCCGTGCAGCTGCCCGGCGCCTACA
ACGTCAACATCAAGTTGGACATCACCTCCCACAACGAGGACTACACCATCGTGGAACAGTACGAACGCGC
CGAGGGCCGCCACTCCACCGGCGGCATGGACGAGCTGTACAAGTAAGCGGCCGCGACTCTAGAGTCGACC
TGCAGGCATGCAAGCTTGATATCAAGCTTATCGATAATCAACCTCTGGATTACAAAATTTGTGAAAGATT
GACTGGTATTCTTAACTATGTTGCTCCTTTTACGCTATGTGGATACGCTGCTTTAATGCCTTTGTATCAT
GCTATTGCTTCCCGTATGGCTTTCATTTTCTCCTCCTTGTATAAATCCTGGTTGCTGTCTCTTTATGAGG
AGTTGTGGCCCGTTGTCAGGCAACGTGGCGTGGTGTGCACTGTGTTTGCTGACGCAACCCCCACTGGTTG
GGGCATTGCCACCACCTGTCAGCTCCTTTCCGGGACTTTCGCTTTCCCCCTCCCTATTGCCACGGCGGAA
CTCATCGCCGCCTGCCTTGCCCGCTGCTGGACAGGGGCTCGGCTGTTGGGCACTGACAATTCCGTGGTGT
TGTCGGGGAAATCATCGTCCTTTCCTTGGCTGCTCGCCTGTGTTGCCACCTGGATTCTGCGCGGGACGTC
CTTCTGCTACGTCCCTTCGGCCCTCAATCCAGCGGACCTTCCTTCCCGCGGCCTGCTGCCGGCTCTGCGG
CCTCTTCCGCGTCTTCGCCTTCGCCCTCAGACGAGTCGGATCTCCCTTTGGGCCGCCTCCCCGCATCGAT
ACCGTCGACCTCGTCGAGACCTAGAAAAACATGGAGCAATCACAAGTAGCAATACAGCAGCTACCAATGC
TGATTGTGCCTGGCTAGAAGCACAAGAGGAGGAGGAGGTGGGTTTTCCAGTCACACCTCAGGTACCTTTA
AGACCAATGACTTACAAGGCAGCTGTAGATCTTAGCCACTTTTTAAAAGAAAAGGGGGGACTGGAAGGGC
TAATTCACTCCCAACGAAGACAAGATATCCTTGATCTGTGGATCTACCACACACAAGGCTACTTCCCTGA
TTGGCAGAACTACACACCAGGGCCAGGGATCAGATATCCACTGACCTTTGGATGGTGCTACAAGCTAGTA
CCAGTTGAGCAAGAGAAGGTAGAAGAAGCCAATGAAGGAGAGAACACCCGCTTGTTACACCCTGTGAGCC
TGCATGGGATGGATGACCCGGAGAGAGAAGTATTAGAGTGGAGGTTTGACAGCCGCCTAGCATTTCATCA
CATGGCCCGAGAGCTGCATCCGGACTGTACTGGGTCTCTCTGGTTAGACCAGATCTGAGCCTGGGAGCTC
TCTGGCTAACTAGGGAACCCACTGCTTAAGCCTCAATAAAGCTTGCCTTGAGTGCTTCAAGTAGTGTGTG
CCCGTCTGTTGTGTGACTCTGGTAACTAGAGATCCCTCAGACCCTTTTAGTCAGTGTGGAAAATCTCTAG
CAGGGCCCGTTTAAACCCGCTGATCAGCCTCGACTGTGCCTTCTAGTTGCCAGCCATCTGTTGTTTGCCC
CTCCCCCGTGCCTTCCTTGACCCTGGAAGGTGCCACTCCCACTGTCCTTTCCTAATAAAATGAGGAAATT
GCATCGCATTGTCTGAGTAGGTGTCATTCTATTCTGGGGGGTGGGGTGGGGCAGGACAGCAAGGGGGAGG
ATTGGGAAGACAATAGCAGGCATGCTGGGGATGCGGTGGGCTCTATGGCTTCTGAGGCGGAAAGAACCAG
CTGGGGCTCTAGGGGGTATCCCC
[124 nt withheld, positions 8424-8547]
C
[91 nt withheld, positions 8549-8639]
A
[49 nt withheld, positions 8641-8689]
CCTTTGACGTTGGAGTCCACGTTCTTT
[37 nt withheld, positions 8717-8753]
ACCCTATCTCGGTCTATTCTTTTGATTTATAAGGGATTTTGCCGATTTCGGCCTATTGGTTAAAAAATGA
GCTGATTTAACAAAAATTTAACGCGAATTAATTCTGTGGAATGTGTGTCAGTTAGGGTGTGGAAAGTCCC
CAGGCTCCCCAGCAGGCAGAAGTATGCAAAGCATGCATCTCAATTAGTCAGCAACCAGGTGTGGAAAGTC
CCCAGGCTCCCCAGCAGGCAGAAGTATGCAAAGCATGCATCTCAATTAGTCAGCAACCATAGTCCCGCCC
CTAACTCCGCCCATCCCGCCCCTAACTCCGCCCAGTTCCGCCCATTCTCCGCCCCATGGCTGACTAATTT
TTTTTATTTATGCAGAGGCCGAGGCCGCCTCTGCCTCTGAGCTATTCCAGAAGTAGTGAGGAGGCTTTTT
TGGAGGCCTAGGCTTTTGCAAAAAGCTCCCGGGAGCTTGTATATCCATTTTCGGATCTGATCAGCACGTG
TTGACAATTAATCATCGGCATAGTATATCGGCATAGTATAATACGACAAGGTGAGGAACTAAACCATGGC
CAAGTTGACCAGTGCCGTTCCGGTGCTCACCGCGCGCGACGTCGCCGGAGCGGTCGAGTTCTGGACCGAC
CGGCTCGGGTTCTCCCGGGACTTCGTGGAGGACGACTTCGCCGGTGTGGTCCGGGACGACGTGACCCTGT
TCATCAGCGCGGTCCAGGACCAGGTGGTGCCGGACAACACCCTGGCCTGGGTGTGGGTGCGCGGCCTGGA
CGAGCTGTACGCCGAGTGGTCGGAGGTCGTGTCCACGAACTTCCGGGACGCCTCCGGGCCGGCCATGACC
GAGATCGGCGAGCAGCCGTGGGGGCGGGAGTTCGCCCTGCGCGACCCGGCCGGCAACTGCGTGCACTTCG
TGGCCGAGGAGCAGGACTGACACGTGCTACGAGATTTCGATTCCACCGCCGCCTTCTATGAAAGGTTGGG
CTTCGGAATCGTTTTCCGGGACGCCGGCTGGATGATCCTCCAGCGCGGGGATCTCATGCTGGAGTTCTTC
GCCCACCCCAACTTGTTTATTGCAGCTTATAATGGTTACAAATAAAGCAATAGCATCACAAATTTCACAA
ATAAAGCATTTTTTTCACTGCATTCTAGTTGTGGTTTGTCCAAACTCATCAATGTATCTTATCATGTCTG
TATACCGTCGACCTCTAGCTAGAGCTTGGCGTAATCATGGTCATAGCTGTTTCCTGTGTGAAATTGTTAT
CCGCTCACAATTCCACACAACATACGAGCCGGAAGCATAAAGTGTAAAGCCTGGGGTGCCTAATGAGTGA
GCTAACTCACATTAATTGCGTTGCGCTCACTGCCCGCTTTCCAGTCGGGAAACCTGTCGTGCCAGCTGCA
TTAATGAATCGGCCAACGCGCGGGGAGAGGCGGTTTGCGTATTGGGCGCTCTTCCGCTTCCTCGCTCACT
GACTCGCTGCGCTCGGTCGTTCGGCTGCGGCGAGCGGTATCAGCTCACTCAAAGGCGGTAATACGGTTAT
CCACAGAATCAGGGGATAACGCAGGAAAGAACATGTGAGCAAAAGGCCAGCAAAAGGCCAGGAACCGTAA
AAAGGCCGCGTTGCTGGCGTTTTTCCATAGGCTCCGCCCCCCTGACGAGCATCACAAAAATCGACGCTCA
AGTCAGAGGTGGCGAAACCCGACAGGACTATAAAGATACCAGGCGTTTCCCCCTGGAAGCTCCCTCGTGC
GCTCTCCTGTTCCGACCCTGCCGCTTACCGGATACCTGTCCGCCTTTCTCCCTTCGGGAAGCGTGGCGCT
TTCTCATAGCTCACGCTGTAGGTATCTCAGTTCGGTGTAGGTCGTTCGCTCCAAGCTGGGCTGTGTGCAC
GAACCCCCCGTTCAGCCCGACCGCTGCGCCTTATCCGGTAACTATCGTCTTGAGTCCAACCCGGTAAGAC
ACGACTTATCGCCACTGGCAGCAGCCACTGGTAACAGGATTAGCAGAGCGAGGTATGTAGGCGGTGCTAC
AGAGTTCTTGAAGTGGTGGCCTAACTACGGCTACACTAGAAGAACAGTATTTGGTATCTGCGCTCTGCTG
AAGCCAGTTACCTTCGGAAAAAGAGTTGGTAGCTCTTGATCCGGCAAACAAACCACCGCTGGTAGCGGTG
GTTTTTTTGTTTGCAAGCAGCAGATTACGCGCAGAAAAAAAGGATCTCAAGAAGATCCTTTGATCTTTTC
TACGGGGTCTGACGCTCAGTGGAACGAAAACTCACGTTAAGGGATTTTGGTCATGAGATTATCAAAAAGG
ATCTTCACCTAGATCCTTTTAAATTAAAAATGAAGTTTTAAATCAATCTAAAGTATATATGAGTAAACTT
GGTCTGACAGTTACCAATGCTTAATCAGTGAGGCACCTATCTCAGCGATCTGTCTATTTCGTTCATCCAT
AGTTGCCTGACTCCCCGTCGTGTAGATAACTACGATACGGGAGGGCTTACCATCTGGCCCCAGTGCTGCA
ATGATACCGCGAGACCCACGCTCACCGGCTCCAGATTTATCAGCAATAAACCAGCCAGCCGGAAGGGCCG
AGCGCAGAAGTGGTCCTGCAACTTTATCCGCCTCCATCCAGTCTATTAATTGTTGCCGGGAAGCTAGAGT
AAGTAGTTCGCCAGTTAATAGTTTGCGCAACGTTGTTGCCATTGCTACAGGCATCGTGGTGTCACGCTCG
TCGTTTGGTATGGCTTCATTCAGCTCCGGTTCCCAACGATCAAGGCGAGTTACATGATCCCCCATGTTGT
GCAAAAAAGCGGTTAGCTCCTTCGGTCCTCCGATCGTTGTCAGAAGTAAGTTGGCCGCAGTGTTATCACT
CATGGTTATGGCAGCACTGCATAATTCTCTTACTGTCATGCCATCCGTAAGATGCTTTTCTGTGACTGGT
GAGTACTCAACCAAGTCATTCTGAGAATAGTGTATGCGGCGACCGAGTTGCTCTTGCCCGGCGTCAATAC
GGGATAATACCGCGCCACATAGCAGAACTTTAAAAGTGCTCATCATTGGAAAACGTTCTTCGGGGCGAAA
ACTCTCAAGGATCTTACCGCTGTTGAGATCCAGTTCGATGTAACCCACTCGTGCACCCAACTGATCTTCA
GCATCTTTTACTTTCACCAGCGTTTCTGGGTGAGCAAAAACAGGAAGGCAAAATGCCGCAAAAAAGGGAA
TAAGGGCGACACGGAAATGTTGAATACTCATACTCTTCCTTTTTCAATATTATTGAAGCATTTATCAGGG
TTATTGTCTCATGAGCGGATACATATTTGAATGTATTTAGAAAAATAAACAAATAGGGGTTCCGCGCACA
TTTCCCCGAAAAGTGCCACCTGAC
Features (pLannotate 1.2.2; 43 found; start..end, strand, type, name):
     31..83      -  misc_feature   bom (fragment): basis of mobility region from pBR322
    238..617     +  enhancer       CMV enhancer: human cytomegalovirus immediate early enhancer
    618..817     +  promoter       CMV promoter: human cytomegalovirus (CMV) immediate early promoter
    835..1015    +  LTR            5' LTR (truncated): truncated 5' long terminal repeat (LTR) from HIV-1
   1062..1187    +  misc_feature   HIV-1 Ψ: packaging signal of human immunodeficiency virus type 1
   1171..1534    +  CDS            HIV-1 gag (fragment): gag protein from human immunodeficiency virus 1; gag
   1680..1913    +  misc_feature   RRE: The Rev response element (RRE) of HIV-1 allows for Rev-dependent mRNA export from the nucleus to the cytoplasm.
   2290..2390    +  CDS            Rev (fragment): human immunodeficiency virus 1 (HIV-1) Rev protein; rev; enhances nuclear export of unspliced and incompletely spliced viral mRNAs
   2440..2557    +  misc_feature   cPPT/CTS: central polypurine tract and central termination sequence of HIV-1
   2602..2905    +  enhancer       CMV enhancer: human cytomegalovirus immediate early enhancer
   2907..3184    +  promoter       chicken β-actin promoter: No description available
   3185..4197    +  intron         chimeric intron: chimera between introns from chicken β-actin and rabbit β-globin
   4260..4278    +  promoter       T7 promoter: promoter for bacteriophage T7 RNA polymerase
   4293..4311    +  promoter       SP6 promoter: promoter for bacteriophage SP6 RNA polymerase
   4352..5104    +  CDS            NOTCH2NLB (fragment): NT2NB_HUMAN - Experimental evidence at protein level: Swiss-Prot protein existence level 1. Human-specific protein that promotes neural progenitor proliferation and evolutionary expansion of the brain neocortex by regulating the Notch signaling pathway (PubMed:29856954, PubMed:29856955, PubMed:29561261). Able to promote neural progenitor self-renewal, possibly by down-regulating neuronal differentiation genes, thereby delaying the differentiation of neuronal progenitors and leading to an overall final increase in neuronal production (PubMed:29856954, PubMed:29856955). Acts by enhancing the Not
   5135..5164    +  CDS            Myc: Myc (human c-Myc proto-oncogene) epitope tag
   5174..5203    +  CDS            Myc: Myc (human c-Myc proto-oncogene) epitope tag
   5213..5242    +  CDS            Myc: Myc (human c-Myc proto-oncogene) epitope tag
   5252..5281    +  CDS            Myc: Myc (human c-Myc proto-oncogene) epitope tag
   5291..5320    +  CDS            Myc: Myc (human c-Myc proto-oncogene) epitope tag
   5354..5383    +  CDS            Myc: Myc (human c-Myc proto-oncogene) epitope tag
   5438..6024    +  misc_feature   IRES2: internal ribosome entry site (IRES) of the encephalomyocarditis virus (EMCV)
   6056..6763    +  CDS            mCherry: mCherry is a basic (constitutively fluorescent) red fluorescent protein published in 2004, derived from Discosoma sp.. It is reported to be a very rapidly-maturing monomer with low acid sensitivity.
   6777..6807    +  misc_feature   MCS (fragment): pUC18/19 multiple cloning site
   6808..6826    +  misc_feature   MCS (fragment): pBluescript multiple cloning site
   6826..7414    +  misc_feature   WPRE: woodchuck hepatitis virus posttranscriptional regulatory element
   7351..7935    +  CDS            nef (fragment): NEF_HV1H2 - Experimental evidence at protein level: Swiss-Prot protein existence level 1. Extracellular Nef protein targets CD4(+) T-lymphocytes for apoptosis by interacting with CXCR4 surface receptors. From Human immunodeficiency virus type 1 group M subtype B (isolate HXB2) (HIV-1).
   7942..8122    +  LTR            5' LTR (truncated): truncated 5' long terminal repeat (LTR) from HIV-1
   8154..8378    +  polyA_signal   bGH poly(A) signal: bovine growth hormone polyadenylation signal
   8382..8403    +  promoter       SV40 promoter (fragment): SV40 enhancer and early promoter
   8424..8852    +  rep_origin     f1 ori (sequence partly withheld): f1 bacteriophage origin of replication; arrow indicates direction of (+) strand synthesis
   8866..9195    +  promoter       SV40 promoter: SV40 enhancer and early promoter
   9243..9290    +  promoter       EM7 promoter: synthetic bacterial promoter&nbsp
   9309..9683    +  CDS            BleoR: antibiotic-binding protein; Sh ble from Streptoalloteichus hindustanus; confers resistance to bleomycin, phleomycin, and Zeocin™
   9693..9818    +  CDS            ble (fragment): BLE_KLEPN - Experimental evidence at protein level: Swiss-Prot protein existence level 1. Binding protein with a strong affinity to the bleomycin family of antibiotics. Binds to CL990; an antimitotic-antibiotic compound. From Klebsiella pneumoniae.
   9813..9934    +  polyA_signal   SV40 poly(A) signal: SV40 polyadenylation signal
  10005..10027   -  protein_bind   lac operator (fragment): The lac repressor binds to the lac operator to inhibit transcription in E. coli. This inhibition can be relieved by adding lactose or isopropyl-β-D-thiogalactopyranoside (IPTG). lac repressor encoded by lacI
  10031..10061   -  promoter       lac promoter: promoter for the E. coli lac operon
  10076..10097   -  protein_bind   CAP binding site: CAP binding activates transcription in the presence of cAMP. E. coli catabolite activator protein
  10110..10202   -  CDS            lacI (fragment): lac repressor; lacI; The lac repressor binds to the lac operator to inhibit transcription in E. coli. This inhibition can be relieved by adding lactose or isopropyl-β-D-thiogalactopyranoside (IPTG).
  10385..10973   -  rep_origin     ori: high-copy-number ColE1/pMB1/pBR322/pUC origin of replication
  11144..12004   -  CDS            AmpR: β-lactamase; bla; confers resistance to ampicillin, carbenicillin, and related antibiotics
  12005..12109   -  promoter       AmpR promoter: bla
