>Addgene plasmid #122959 | pLenti-CAG-NOTCH2NL-delta C terminus (N2NL-delta C)-ires-mCherry | addgene full sequence | sequence record 244512 | Addgene NGS Result
GTCGACGGATCGGGAGATCTCCCGATCCCCTATGGTGCACTCTCAGTACAATCTGCTCTGATGCCGCATA
GTTAAGCCAGTATCTGCTCCCTGCTTGTGTGTTGGAGGTCGCTGAGTAGTGCGCGAGCAAAATTTAAGCT
ACAACAAGGCAAGGCTTGACCGACAATTGCATGAAGAATCTGCTTAGGGTTAGGCGTTTTGCGCTGCTTC
GCGATGTACGGGCCAGATATACGCGTTGACATTGATTATTGACTAGTTATTAATAGTAATCAATTACGGG
GTCATTAGTTCATAGCCCATATATGGAGTTCCGCGTTACATAACTTACGGTAAATGGCCCGCCTGGCTGA
CCGCCCAACGACCCCCGCCCATTGACGTCAATAATGACGTATGTTCCCATAGTAACGCCAATAGGGACTT
TCCATTGACGTCAATGGGTGGAGTATTTACGGTAAACTGCCCACTTGGCAGTACATCAAGTGTATCATAT
GCCAAGTACGCCCCCTATTGACGTCAATGACGGTAAATGGCCCGCCTGGCATTATGCCCAGTACATGACC
TTATGGGACTTTCCTACTTGGCAGTACATCTACGTATTAGTCATCGCTATTACCATGGTGATGCGGTTTT
GGCAGTACATCAATGGGCGTGGATAGCGGTTTGACTCACGGGGATTTCCAAGTCTCCACCCCATTGACGT
CAATGGGAGTTTGTTTTGGCACCAAAATCAACGGGACTTTCCAAAATGTCGTAACAACTCCGCCCCATTG
ACGCAAATGGGCGGTAGGCGTGTACGGTGGGAGGTCTATATAAGCAGCGCGTTTTGCCTGTACTGGGTCT
CTCTGGTTAGACCAGATCTGAGCCTGGGAGCTCTCTGGCTAACTAGGGAACCCACTGCTTAAGCCTCAAT
AAAGCTTGCCTTGAGTGCTTCAAGTAGTGTGTGCCCGTCTGTTGTGTGACTCTGGTAACTAGAGATCCCT
CAGACCCTTTTAGTCAGTGTGGAAAATCTCTAGCAGTGGCGCCCGAACAGGGACTTGAAAGCGAAAGGGA
AACCAGAGGAGCTCTCTCGACGCAGGACTCGGCTTGCTGAAGCGCGCACGGCAAGAGGCGAGGGGCGGCG
ACTGGTGAGTACGCCAAAAATTTTGACTAGCGGAGGCTAGAAGGAGAGAGATGGGTGCGAGAGCGTCAGT
ATTAAGCGGGGGAGAATTAGATCGCGATGGGAAAAAATTCGGTTAAGGCCAGGGGGAAAGAAAAAATATA
AATTAAAACATATAGTATGGGCAAGCAGGGAGCTAGAACGATTCGCAGTTAATCCTGGCCTGTTAGAAAC
ATCAGAAGGCTGTAGACAAATACTGGGACAGCTACAACCATCCCTTCAGACAGGATCAGAAGAACTTAGA
TCATTATATAATACAGTAGCAACCCTCTATTGTGTGCATCAAAGGATAGAGATAAAAGACACCAAGGAAG
CTTTAGACAAGATAGAGGAAGAGCAAAACAAAAGTAAGACCACCGCACAGCAAGCGGCCGCTGATCTTCA
GACCTGGAGGAGGAGATATGAGGGACAATTGGAGAAGTGAATTATATAAATATAAAGTAGTAAAAATTGA
ACCATTAGGAGTAGCACCCACCAAGGCAAAGAGAAGAGTGGTGCAGAGAGAAAAAAGAGCAGTGGGAATA
GGAGCTTTGTTCCTTGGGTTCTTGGGAGCAGCAGGAAGCACTATGGGCGCAGCGTCAATGACGCTGACGG
TACAGGCCAGACAATTATTGTCTGGTATAGTGCAGCAGCAGAACAATTTGCTGAGGGCTATTGAGGCGCA
ACAGCATCTGTTGCAACTCACAGTCTGGGGCATCAAGCAGCTCCAGGCAAGAATCCTGGCTGTGGAAAGA
TACCTAAAGGATCAACAGCTCCTGGGGATTTGGGGTTGCTCTGGAAAACTCATTTGCACCACTGCTGTGC
CTTGGAATGCTAGTTGGAGTAATAAATCTCTGGAACAGATTTGGAATCACACGACCTGGATGGAGTGGGA
CAGAGAAATTAACAATTACACAAGCTTAATACACTCCTTAATTGAAGAATCGCAAAACCAGCAAGAAAAG
AATGAACAAGAATTATTGGAATTAGATAAATGGGCAAGTTTGTGGAATTGGTTTAACATAACAAATTGGC
TGTGGTATATAAAATTATTCATAATGATAGTAGGAGGCTTGGTAGGTTTAAGAATAGTTTTTGCTGTACT
TTCTATAGTGAATAGAGTTAGGCAGGGATATTCACCATTATCGTTTCAGACCCACCTCCCAACCCCGAGG
GGACCCGACAGGCCCGAAGGAATAGAAGAAGAAGGTGGAGAGAGAGACAGAGACAGATCCATTCGATTAG
TGAACGGATCGGCACTGCGTGCGCCAATTCTGCAGACAAATGGCAGTATTCATCCACAATTTTAAAAGAA
AAGGGGGGATTGGGGGGTACAGTGCAGGGGAAAGAATAGTAGACATAATAGCAACAGACATACAAACTAA
AGAATTACAAAAACAAATTACAAAAATTCAAAATTTTCGGGTTTATTACAGGGACAGCAGAGATCCAGTT
TGGTTAATCCGCGTTACATAACTTACGGTAAATGGCCCGCCTGGCTGACCGCCCAACGACCCCCGCCCAT
TGACGTCAATAATGACGTATGTTCCCATAGTAACGCCAATAGGGACTTTCCATTGACGTCAATGGGTGGA
GTATTTACGGTAAACTGCCCACTTGGCAGTACATCAAGTGTATCATATGCCAAGTACGCCCCCTATTGAC
GTCAATGACGGTAAATGGCCCGCCTGGCATTATGCCCAGTACATGACCTTATGGGACTTTCCTACTTGGC
AGTACATCTACGTATTAGTCATCGCTATTACCATGGTCGAGGTGAGCCCCACGTTCTGCTTCACTCTCCC
CATCTCCCCCCCCTCCCCACCCCCAATTTTGTATTTATTTATTTTTTAATTATTTTGTGCAGCGATGGGG
GCGGGGGGGGGGGGGGGGCGCGCGCCRGGSGGGGSGGGGSGGGGSGRGGGGSGGGGSGGGGSGRGGCGGA
GAGGTGCGGCGGCAGCCAATCAGAGCGGCGCGCTCCGAAAGTTTCCTTTTATGGCGAGGCGGCGGCGGCG
GCGGCCCTATAAAAAGCGAAGCGCGCGGCGGGCGGGAGTCGCTGCGCGCTGCCTTCGCCCCGTGCCCCGC
TCCGCCGCCGCCTCGCGCCGCCCGCCCCGGCTCTGACTGACCGCGTTACTCCCACAGGTGAGCGGGCGGG
ACGGCCCTTCTCCTCCGGGCTGTAATTAGCGCTTGGTTTAATGACGGCTTGTTTCTTTTCTGTGGCTGCG
TGAAAGCCTTGAGGGGCTCCGGGAGGGCCCTTTGTGCGGGGGGAGCGGCTCGGGGGGTGCGTGCGTGTGT
GTGTGCGTGGGGAGCGCCGCGTGCGGCTCCGCGCTGCCCGGCGGCTGTGAGCGCTGCGGGCGCGGCGCGG
GGCTTTGTGCGCTCCGCAGTGTGCGCGAGGGGAGCGCGGCCGGGGGCGGTGCCCCGCGGTGCGGGGGGGG
CTGCGAGGGGAACAAAGGCTGCGTGCGGGGTGTGTGCGTGGGGGGGTGAGCAGGGGGTGTGGGCGCGTCG
GTCGGGCTGCAACCCCCCCTGCACCCCCCTCCCCGAGTTGCTGAGCACGGCCCGGCTTCGGGTGCGGGGC
TCCGTACGGGGCGTGGCGCGGGGCTCGCCGTGCCGGGCGGGGGGTGGCGGCAGGTGGGGGTGCCGGGCGG
GGCGGGGCCGCCYCGGGCCGGGGRGGGCTCGGGGGRGGGGCGCGGCGGCCCCCGGAGCGCCGGCGGCTGT
CGAGGCGCGGCGAGCCGCAGCCATTGCCTTTTATGGTAATCGTGCGAGAGGGCGCAGGGACTTCCTTTGT
CCCAAATCTGTGCGGAGCCGAAATCTGGGAGGCGCCGCCGCACCCCCTCTAGCGGGCGCGGGGCGAAGCG
GTGCGGCGCCGGCAGGAAGGAAATGGGCGGGGAGGGCCTTCGTGCGTCGCCGCGCCGCCGTCCCCTTCTC
CCTCTCCAGCCTCGGGGCTGTCCGCGGGGGGACGGCTGCCTTCGGGGGGGACGGGGCAGGGCGGGGTTCG
GCTTCTGGCGTGTGACCGGCGGCTCTAGAGCCTCTGCTAACCATGTTCATGCCTTCTTCTTTTTCCTACA
GCTCCTGGGCAACGTGCTGGTTATTGTGCTGTCTCATCATTTTGGCAAAGAATTGCTCGAGCGTAATACG
ACTCACTATAGGGAGACCCAAGCTTGATTTAGGTGACACTATAGAATACAAGCTACTTGTTCTTTTTGCA
GGATCGGTTACCACCATGCCCGCCCTGCGCCCCGCTCTGCTGTGGGCGCTGCTGGCGCTCTGGCTGTGCT
GCGCGACCCCCGCGCATGCATTGCAGTGTCGAGATGGCTATGAACCCTGTGTAAATGAAGGAATGTGTGT
TACCTACCACAATGGCACAGGATACTGCAAATGTCCAGAAGGCTTCTTGGGGGAATATTGTCAACATCGA
GACCCCTGTGAGAAGAACCGCTGCCAGAATGGTGGGACTTGTGTGGCCCAGGCCATGCTGGGGAAAGCCA
CGTGCCGATGTGCCTCAGGGTTTACAGGAGAGGACTGCCAGTACTCGACATCTCATCCATGCTTTGTGTC
TCGACCTTGCCTGAATGGCGGCACATGCCATATGCTCAGCCGGGATACCTATGAGTGCACCTGTCAAGTC
GGGTTTACAGGTAAGGAGTGCCAATGGACCGATGCCTGCCTGTCTCATCCCTGTGCAAATGGAAGTACCT
GTACCACTGTGGCCAACCAGTTCTCCTGCAAATGCCTCACAGGCTTCACAGGGCAGAAGTGTGAGACTGA
TGTCAATGAGTGTGACATTCCAGGACACTGCCAGCATGGTGGCATCTGCCTCAACCTGCCTGGTTCCTAC
CAGTGCCAGTGCCTTCAGGGCTTCACAGGCCAGTACTGTGACAGCCTGTATGTGCCCTGTGCACCCTCGC
CTTGTGTCAATGGAGGCACCTGTCGGCAGACTGGTGACTTCACTTTTGAGTGCAACTGCCTTCCAGAACT
AGCGGGATCCCATCGATTTAAAGCTATGGAGCAAAAGCTCATTTCTGAAGAGGACTTGAATGAAATGGAG
CAAAAGCTCATTTCTGAAGAGGACTTGAATGAAATGGAGCAAAAGCTCATTTCTGAAGAGGACTTGAATG
AAATGGAGCAAAAGCTCATTTCTGAAGAGGACTTGAATGAAATGGAGCAAAAGCTCATTTCTGAAGAGGA
CTTGAATGAAATGGAGAGCTTGGGCGACCTCACCATGGAGCAAAAGCTCATTTCTGAAGAGGACTTGAAT
TTAGAGATCTAGAATTAGATGTGTGTTACCTACGCTAGCGTTAACGATCCGCCCCTCTCCCTCCCCCCCC
CCTAACGTTACTGGCCGAAGCCGCTTGGAATAAGGCCGGTGTGCGTTTGTCTATATGTTATTTTCCACCA
TATTGCCGTCTTTTGGCAATGTGAGGGCCCGGAAACCTGGCCCTGTCTTCTTGACGAGCATTCCTAGGGG
TCTTTCCCCTCTCGCCAAAGGAATGCAAGGTCTGTTGAATGTCGTGAAGGAAGCAGTTCCTCTGGAAGCT
TCTTGAAGACAAACAACGTCTGTAGCGACCCTTTGCAGGCAGCGGAACCCCCCACCTGGCGACAGGTGCC
TCTGCGGCCAAAAGCCACGTGTATAAGATACACCTGCAAAGGCGGCACAACCCCAGTGCCACGTTGTGAG
TTGGATAGTTGTGGAAAGAGTCAAATGGCTCTCCTCAAGCGTATTCAACAAGGGGCTGAAGGATGCCCAG
AAGGTACCCCATTGTATGGGATCTGATCTGGGGCCTCGGTACACATGCTTTACATGTGTTTAGTCGAGGT
TAAAAAAACGTCTAGGCCCCCCGAACCACGGGGACGTGGTTTTCCTTTGAAAAACACGATGATAATATGG
CCACAACCGGCTGGAGACGTGGAGGAGAACCCTGGACCTATGGTGAGCAAGGGCGAGGAGGATAACATGG
CCATCATCAAGGAGTTCATGCGCTTCAAGGTGCACATGGAGGGCTCCGTGAACGGCCACGAGTTCGAGAT
CGAGGGCGAGGGCGAGGGCCGCCCCTACGAGGGCACCCAGACCGCCAAGCTGAAGGTGACCAAGGGTGGC
CCCCTGCCCTTCGCCTGGGACATCCTGTCCCCTCAGTTCATGTACGGCTCCAAGGCCTACGTGAAGCACC
CCGCCGACATCCCCGACTACTTGAAGCTGTCCTTCCCCGAGGGCTTCAAGTGGGAGCGCGTGATGAACTT
CGAGGACGGCGGCGTGGTGACCGTGACCCAGGACTCCTCCCTGCAGGACGGCGAGTTCATCTACAAGGTG
AAGCTGCGCGGCACCAACTTCCCCTCCGACGGCCCCGTAATGCAGAAGAAGACCATGGGCTGGGAGGCCT
CCTCCGAGCGGATGTACCCCGAGGACGGCGCCCTGAAGGGCGAGATCAAGCAGAGGCTGAAGCTGAAGGA
CGGCGGCCACTACGACGCTGAGGTCAAGACCACCTACAAGGCCAAGAAGCCCGTGCAGCTGCCCGGCGCC
TACAACGTCAACATCAAGTTGGACATCACCTCCCACAACGAGGACTACACCATCGTGGAACAGTACGAAC
GCGCCGAGGGCCGCCACTCCACCGGCGGCATGGACGAGCTGTACAAGTAAGCGGCCGCGACTCTAGAGTC
GACCTGCAGGCATGCAAGCTTGATATCAAGCTTATCGATAATCAACCTCTGGATTACAAAATTTGTGAAA
GATTGACTGGTATTCTTAACTATGTTGCTCCTTTTACGCTATGTGGATACGCTGCTTTAATGCCTTTGTA
TCATGCTATTGCTTCCCGTATGGCTTTCATTTTCTCCTCCTTGTATAAATCCTGGTTGCTGTCTCTTTAT
GAGGAGTTGTGGCCCGTTGTCAGGCAACGTGGCGTGGTGTGCACTGTGTTTGCTGACGCAACCCCCACTG
GTTGGGGCATTGCCACCACCTGTCAGCTCCTTTCCGGGACTTTCGCTTTCCCCCTCCCTATTGCCACGGC
GGAACTCATCGCCGCCTGCCTTGCCCGCTGCTGGACAGGGGCTCGGCTGTTGGGCACTGACAATTCCGTG
GTGTTGTCGGGGAAATCATCGTCCTTTCCTTGGCTGCTCGCCTGTGTTGCCACCTGGATTCTGCGCGGGA
CGTCCTTCTGCTACGTCCCTTCGGCCCTCAATCCAGCGGACCTTCCTTCCCGCGGCCTGCTGCCGGCTCT
GCGGCCTCTTCCGCGTCTTCGCCTTCGCCCTCAGACGAGTCGGATCTCCCTTTGGGCCGCCTCCCCGCAT
CGATACCGTCGACCTCGTCGAGACCTAGAAAAACATGGAGCAATCACAAGTAGCAATACAGCAGCTACCA
ATGCTGATTGTGCCTGGCTAGAAGCACAAGAGGAGGAGGAGGTGGGTTTTCCAGTCACACCTCAGGTACC
TTTAAGACCAATGACTTACAAGGCAGCTGTAGATCTTAGCCACTTTTTAAAAGAAAAGGGGGGACTGGAA
GGGCTAATTCACTCCCAACGAAGACAAGATATCCTTGATCTGTGGATCTACCACACACAAGGCTACTTCC
CTGATTGGCAGAACTACACACCAGGGCCAGGGATCAGATATCCACTGACCTTTGGATGGTGCTACAAGCT
AGTACCAGTTGAGCAAGAGAAGGTAGAAGAAGCCAATGAAGGAGAGAACACCCGCTTGTTACACCCTGTG
AGCCTGCATGGGATGGATGACCCGGAGAGAGAAGTATTAGAGTGGAGGTTTGACAGCCGCCTAGCATTTC
ATCACATGGCCCGAGAGCTGCATCCGGACTGTACTGGGTCTCTCTGGTTAGACCAGATCTGAGCCTGGGA
GCTCTCTGGCTAACTAGGGAACCCACTGCTTAAGCCTCAATAAAGCTTGCCTTGAGTGCTTCAAGTAGTG
TGTGCCCGTCTGTTGTGTGACTCTGGTAACTAGAGATCCCTCAGACCCTTTTAGTCAGTGTGGAAAATCT
CTAGCAGGGCCCGTTTAAACCCGCTGATCAGCCTCGACTGTGCCTTCTAGTTGCCAGCCATCTGTTGTTT
GCCCCTCCCCCGTGCCTTCCTTGACCCTGGAAGGTGCCACTCCCACTGTCCTTTCCTAATAAAATGAGGA
AATTGCATCGCATTGTCTGAGTAGGTGTCATTCTATTCTGGGGGGTGGGGTGGGGCAGGACAGCAAGGGG
GAGGATTGGGAAGACAATAGCAGGCATGCTGGGGATGCGGTGGGCTCTATGGCTTCTGAGGCGGAAAGAA
CCAGCTGGGGCTCTAGGGGGTATCCCC
[124 nt withheld, positions 8428-8551]
C
[91 nt withheld, positions 8553-8643]
A
[49 nt withheld, positions 8645-8693]
CCTTTGACGTTGGAGTCCACGTTCTTT
[37 nt withheld, positions 8721-8757]
ACCCTATCTCGGTCTATTCTTTTGATTTATAAGGGATTTTGCCGATTTCGGCCTATTGGTTAAAAAATGA
GCTGATTTAACAAAAATTTAACGCGAATTAATTCTGTGGAATGTGTGTCAGTTAGGGTGTGGAAAGTCCC
CAGGCTCCCCAGCAGGCAGAAGTATGCAAAGCATGCATCTCAATTAGTCAGCAACCAGGTGTGGAAAGTC
CCCAGGCTCCCCAGCAGGCAGAAGTATGCAAAGCATGCATCTCAATTAGTCAGCAACCATAGTCCCGCCC
CTAACTCCGCCCATCCCGCCCCTAACTCCGCCCAGTTCCGCCCATTCTCCGCCCCATGGCTGACTAATTT
TTTTTATTTATGCAGAGGCCGAGGCCGCCTCTGCCTCTGAGCTATTCCAGAAGTAGTGAGGAGGCTTTTT
TGGAGGCCTAGGCTTTTGCAAAAAGCTCCCGGGAGCTTGTATATCCATTTTCGGATCTGATCAGCACGTG
TTGACAATTAATCATCGGCATAGTATATCGGCATAGTATAATACGACAAGGTGAGGAACTAAACCATGGC
CAAGTTGACCAGTGCCGTTCCGGTGCTCACCGCGCGCGACGTCGCCGGAGCGGTCGAGTTCTGGACCGAC
CGGCTCGGGTTCTCCCGGGACTTCGTGGAGGACGACTTCGCCGGTGTGGTCCGGGACGACGTGACCCTGT
TCATCAGCGCGGTCCAGGACCAGGTGGTGCCGGACAACACCCTGGCCTGGGTGTGGGTGCGCGGCCTGGA
CGAGCTGTACGCCGAGTGGTCGGAGGTCGTGTCCACGAACTTCCGGGACGCCTCCGGGCCGGCCATGACC
GAGATCGGCGAGCAGCCGTGGGGGCGGGAGTTCGCCCTGCGCGACCCGGCCGGCAACTGCGTGCACTTCG
TGGCCGAGGAGCAGGACTGACACGTGCTACGAGATTTCGATTCCACCGCCGCCTTCTATGAAAGGTTGGG
CTTCGGAATCGTTTTCCGGGACGCCGGCTGGATGATCCTCCAGCGCGGGGATCTCATGCTGGAGTTCTTC
GCCCACCCCAACTTGTTTATTGCAGCTTATAATGGTTACAAATAAAGCAATAGCATCACAAATTTCACAA
ATAAAGCATTTTTTTCACTGCATTCTAGTTGTGGTTTGTCCAAACTCATCAATGTATCTTATCATGTCTG
TATACCGTCGACCTCTAGCTAGAGCTTGGCGTAATCATGGTCATAGCTGTTTCCTGTGTGAAATTGTTAT
CCGCTCACAATTCCACACAACATACGAGCCGGAAGCATAAAGTGTAAAGCCTGGGGTGCCTAATGAGTGA
GCTAACTCACATTAATTGCGTTGCGCTCACTGCCCGCTTTCCAGTCGGGAAACCTGTCGTGCCAGCTGCA
TTAATGAATCGGCCAACGCGCGGGGAGAGGCGGTTTGCGTATTGGGCGCTCTTCCGCTTCCTCGCTCACT
GACTCGCTGCGCTCGGTCGTTCGGCTGCGGCGAGCGGTATCAGCTCACTCAAAGGCGGTAATACGGTTAT
CCACAGAATCAGGGGATAACGCAGGAAAGAACATGTGAGCAAAAGGCCAGCAAAAGGCCAGGAACCGTAA
AAAGGCCGCGTTGCTGGCGTTTTTCCATAGGCTCCGCCCCCCTGACGAGCATCACAAAAATCGACGCTCA
AGTCAGAGGTGGCGAAACCCGACAGGACTATAAAGATACCAGGCGTTTCCCCCTGGAAGCTCCCTCGTGC
GCTCTCCTGTTCCGACCCTGCCGCTTACCGGATACCTGTCCGCCTTTCTCCCTTCGGGAAGCGTGGCGCT
TTCTCATAGCTCACGCTGTAGGTATCTCAGTTCGGTGTAGGTCGTTCGCTCCAAGCTGGGCTGTGTGCAC
GAACCCCCCGTTCAGCCCGACCGCTGCGCCTTATCCGGTAACTATCGTCTTGAGTCCAACCCGGTAAGAC
ACGACTTATCGCCACTGGCAGCAGCCACTGGTAACAGGATTAGCAGAGCGAGGTATGTAGGCGGTGCTAC
AGAGTTCTTGAAGTGGTGGCCTAACTACGGCTACACTAGAAGAACAGTATTTGGTATCTGCGCTCTGCTG
AAGCCAGTTACCTTCGGAAAAAGAGTTGGTAGCTCTTGATCCGGCAAACAAACCACCGCTGGTAGCGGTG
GTTTTTTTGTTTGCAAGCAGCAGATTACGCGCAGAAAAAAAGGATCTCAAGAAGATCCTTTGATCTTTTC
TACGGGGTCTGACGCTCAGTGGAACGAAAACTCACGTTAAGGGATTTTGGTCATGAGATTATCAAAAAGG
ATCTTCACCTAGATCCTTTTAAATTAAAAATGAAGTTTTAAATCAATCTAAAGTATATATGAGTAAACTT
GGTCTGACAGTTACCAATGCTTAATCAGTGAGGCACCTATCTCAGCGATCTGTCTATTTCGTTCATCCAT
AGTTGCCTGACTCCCCGTCGTGTAGATAACTACGATACGGGAGGGCTTACCATCTGGCCCCAGTGCTGCA
ATGATACCGCGAGACCCACGCTCACCGGCTCCAGATTTATCAGCAATAAACCAGCCAGCCGGAAGGGCCG
AGCGCAGAAGTGGTCCTGCAACTTTATCCGCCTCCATCCAGTCTATTAATTGTTGCCGGGAAGCTAGAGT
AAGTAGTTCGCCAGTTAATAGTTTGCGCAACGTTGTTGCCATTGCTACAGGCATCGTGGTGTCACGCTCG
TCGTTTGGTATGGCTTCATTCAGCTCCGGTTCCCAACGATCAAGGCGAGTTACATGATCCCCCATGTTGT
GCAAAAAAGCGGTTAGCTCCTTCGGTCCTCCGATCGTTGTCAGAAGTAAGTTGGCCGCAGTGTTATCACT
CATGGTTATGGCAGCACTGCATAATTCTCTTACTGTCATGCCATCCGTAAGATGCTTTTCTGTGACTGGT
GAGTACTCAACCAAGTCATTCTGAGAATAGTGTATGCGGCGACCGAGTTGCTCTTGCCCGGCGTCAATAC
GGGATAATACCGCGCCACATAGCAGAACTTTAAAAGTGCTCATCATTGGAAAACGTTCTTCGGGGCGAAA
ACTCTCAAGGATCTTACCGCTGTTGAGATCCAGTTCGATGTAACCCACTCGTGCACCCAACTGATCTTCA
GCATCTTTTACTTTCACCAGCGTTTCTGGGTGAGCAAAAACAGGAAGGCAAAATGCCGCAAAAAAGGGAA
TAAGGGCGACACGGAAATGTTGAATACTCATACTCTTCCTTTTTCAATATTATTGAAGCATTTATCAGGG
TTATTGTCTCATGAGCGGATACATATTTGAATGTATTTAGAAAAATAAACAAATAGGGGTTCCGCGCACA
TTTCCCCGAAAAGTGCCACCTGAC
Features (pLannotate 1.2.2; 43 found; start..end, strand, type, name):
     31..83      -  misc_feature   bom (fragment): basis of mobility region from pBR322
    238..617     +  enhancer       CMV enhancer: human cytomegalovirus immediate early enhancer
    618..817     +  promoter       CMV promoter: human cytomegalovirus (CMV) immediate early promoter
    835..1015    +  LTR            5' LTR (truncated): truncated 5' long terminal repeat (LTR) from HIV-1
   1062..1187    +  misc_feature   HIV-1 Ψ: packaging signal of human immunodeficiency virus type 1
   1171..1534    +  CDS            HIV-1 gag (fragment): gag protein from human immunodeficiency virus 1; gag
   1680..1913    +  misc_feature   RRE: The Rev response element (RRE) of HIV-1 allows for Rev-dependent mRNA export from the nucleus to the cytoplasm.
   2290..2390    +  CDS            Rev (fragment): human immunodeficiency virus 1 (HIV-1) Rev protein; rev; enhances nuclear export of unspliced and incompletely spliced viral mRNAs
   2440..2557    +  misc_feature   cPPT/CTS: central polypurine tract and central termination sequence of HIV-1
   2602..2905    +  enhancer       CMV enhancer: human cytomegalovirus immediate early enhancer
   2907..3184    +  promoter       chicken β-actin promoter: No description available
   3185..4201    +  intron         chimeric intron: chimera between introns from chicken β-actin and rabbit β-globin
   4264..4282    +  promoter       T7 promoter: promoter for bacteriophage T7 RNA polymerase
   4297..4315    +  promoter       SP6 promoter: promoter for bacteriophage SP6 RNA polymerase
   4356..5108    +  CDS            NOTCH2NLB (fragment): NT2NB_HUMAN - Experimental evidence at protein level: Swiss-Prot protein existence level 1. Human-specific protein that promotes neural progenitor proliferation and evolutionary expansion of the brain neocortex by regulating the Notch signaling pathway (PubMed:29856954, PubMed:29856955, PubMed:29561261). Able to promote neural progenitor self-renewal, possibly by down-regulating neuronal differentiation genes, thereby delaying the differentiation of neuronal progenitors and leading to an overall final increase in neuronal production (PubMed:29856954, PubMed:29856955). Acts by enhancing the Not
   5139..5168    +  CDS            Myc: Myc (human c-Myc proto-oncogene) epitope tag
   5178..5207    +  CDS            Myc: Myc (human c-Myc proto-oncogene) epitope tag
   5217..5246    +  CDS            Myc: Myc (human c-Myc proto-oncogene) epitope tag
   5256..5285    +  CDS            Myc: Myc (human c-Myc proto-oncogene) epitope tag
   5295..5324    +  CDS            Myc: Myc (human c-Myc proto-oncogene) epitope tag
   5358..5387    +  CDS            Myc: Myc (human c-Myc proto-oncogene) epitope tag
   5442..6028    +  misc_feature   IRES2: internal ribosome entry site (IRES) of the encephalomyocarditis virus (EMCV)
   6060..6767    +  CDS            mCherry: mCherry is a basic (constitutively fluorescent) red fluorescent protein published in 2004, derived from Discosoma sp.. It is reported to be a very rapidly-maturing monomer with low acid sensitivity.
   6781..6811    +  misc_feature   MCS (fragment): pUC18/19 multiple cloning site
   6812..6830    +  misc_feature   MCS (fragment): pBluescript multiple cloning site
   6830..7418    +  misc_feature   WPRE: woodchuck hepatitis virus posttranscriptional regulatory element
   7355..7939    +  CDS            nef (fragment): NEF_HV1H2 - Experimental evidence at protein level: Swiss-Prot protein existence level 1. Extracellular Nef protein targets CD4(+) T-lymphocytes for apoptosis by interacting with CXCR4 surface receptors. From Human immunodeficiency virus type 1 group M subtype B (isolate HXB2) (HIV-1).
   7946..8126    +  LTR            5' LTR (truncated): truncated 5' long terminal repeat (LTR) from HIV-1
   8158..8382    +  polyA_signal   bGH poly(A) signal: bovine growth hormone polyadenylation signal
   8386..8407    +  promoter       SV40 promoter (fragment): SV40 enhancer and early promoter
   8428..8856    +  rep_origin     f1 ori (sequence partly withheld): f1 bacteriophage origin of replication; arrow indicates direction of (+) strand synthesis
   8870..9199    +  promoter       SV40 promoter: SV40 enhancer and early promoter
   9247..9294    +  promoter       EM7 promoter: synthetic bacterial promoter&nbsp
   9313..9687    +  CDS            BleoR: antibiotic-binding protein; Sh ble from Streptoalloteichus hindustanus; confers resistance to bleomycin, phleomycin, and Zeocin™
   9697..9822    +  CDS            ble (fragment): BLE_KLEPN - Experimental evidence at protein level: Swiss-Prot protein existence level 1. Binding protein with a strong affinity to the bleomycin family of antibiotics. Binds to CL990; an antimitotic-antibiotic compound. From Klebsiella pneumoniae.
   9817..9938    +  polyA_signal   SV40 poly(A) signal: SV40 polyadenylation signal
  10009..10031   -  protein_bind   lac operator (fragment): The lac repressor binds to the lac operator to inhibit transcription in E. coli. This inhibition can be relieved by adding lactose or isopropyl-β-D-thiogalactopyranoside (IPTG). lac repressor encoded by lacI
  10035..10065   -  promoter       lac promoter: promoter for the E. coli lac operon
  10080..10101   -  protein_bind   CAP binding site: CAP binding activates transcription in the presence of cAMP. E. coli catabolite activator protein
  10114..10206   -  CDS            lacI (fragment): lac repressor; lacI; The lac repressor binds to the lac operator to inhibit transcription in E. coli. This inhibition can be relieved by adding lactose or isopropyl-β-D-thiogalactopyranoside (IPTG).
  10389..10977   -  rep_origin     ori: high-copy-number ColE1/pMB1/pBR322/pUC origin of replication
  11148..12008   -  CDS            AmpR: β-lactamase; bla; confers resistance to ampicillin, carbenicillin, and related antibiotics
  12009..12113   -  promoter       AmpR promoter: bla
