[The description below was written by a language model from this plasmid's Addgene catalogue record and pLannotate feature annotations shown in this document.]
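Description:
pLenti-CAG-NOTCH2NL-delta C terminus (N2NL-delta C)-ires-mCherry is an HIV-1-based lentiviral transfer plasmid of about 12.1 kb for expressing a truncated human NOTCH2NLB protein in mammalian cells. It is maintained in E. coli through a high-copy ColE1/pUC-type origin and ampicillin resistance, and it also carries an f1 origin. An SV40/EM7-driven bleomycin/Zeocin resistance cassette lies outside the LTR-flanked region, so it would not be carried into transduced cells. A CMV enhancer/promoter fused to a truncated 5' LTR drives production of the viral genomic RNA. This is followed by the Ψ packaging signal with a gag fragment, the Rev response element and the cPPT/CTS. A second truncated LTR and a bGH polyadenylation signal close the viral unit. The record does not name a specific commercial backbone.

The internal expression cassette uses the CAG promoter, which combines the CMV enhancer, the chicken β-actin promoter and a chimeric intron to give strong, broad expression. It drives a NOTCH2NLB coding sequence lacking its C terminus, fused at its C-terminal end to six Myc epitope repeats for antibody detection. An EMCV IRES then allows translation of mCherry from the same transcript, so red fluorescence marks transduced cells that express the mutant. A WPRE downstream enhances transcript stability and expression. The catalogue lists a 1047 bp insert, while the annotated NOTCH2NLB match spans roughly 750 bp; the larger figure probably includes the tag region. The depositor's sequence and the repository's sequencing result give the same feature layout and differ by only four nucleotides, within the chimeric intron. The construct serves as a domain-deletion variant for dissecting how this human-specific gene modulates Delta/Notch signalling and cortical neurogenesis.
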