Addgene plasmid #122959: pLenti-CAG-NOTCH2NL-delta C terminus (N2NL-delta C)-ires-mCherry
Purpose: Lentiviral expression of NOTCH2NL delta C terminus under CAG promoter with mCherry expression
Depositing lab: Pierre Vanderhaeghen. Depositing organization: Vlaams Instituut voor Biotechnologie (VIB, vzw). Publication: Human-Specific NOTCH2NL Genes Expand Cortical Neurogenesis through Delta/Notch Regulation. Suzuki IK, Gacquer D, Van Heurck R, Kumar D, Wojno M, Bilheu A, Herpoel A, Lambert N, Cheron J, Polleux F, Detours V, Vanderhaeghen P. Cell. 2018 May 31;173(6):1370-1384.e16. doi: 10.1016/j.cell.2018.03.067. Epub 2018 May 31. PubMed 29856955.
Backbone
  Vector backbone: lentiviral
  Backbone manufacturer: Dr. Cecile Charrier
  Vector type: Lentiviral
Growth in bacteria
  Bacterial resistance: Ampicillin, 100 μg/mL
  Growth temperature: 37°C
  Growth strain: NEB Stable
  Growth instructions: Stbl3 is also recommended.
  Copy number: Unknown
Gene/Insert
  Gene/Insert name: NOTCH2NL-delta C terminus (alt name: N2NL-delta Cter)
  Species: H. sapiens (human)
  Insert size (bp): 1047
  Mutation: deletion of C terminus from full length NOTCH2NLB
  Entrez Gene: NOTCH2NLB (a.k.a. N2N, NOTCH2NL, NOTCH2NLA)
  Promoter: CAG promoter
  Tag / fusion protein: 6xmyc tag (C terminal on insert)
  Cloning method: Unknown
  Sequencing primers: 5′ CTACAGCTCCTGGGCAACGT
Terms and licenses: Academic/Nonprofit Terms; Industry Terms: Not Available to Industry
How to cite: pLenti-CAG-NOTCH2NL-delta C terminus (N2NL-delta C)-ires-mCherry was a gift from Pierre Vanderhaeghen (Addgene plasmid # 122959 ; http://n2t.net/addgene:122959 ; RRID:Addgene_122959)
